Addgene plasmid #170488: SPELL-pBabe-Vav2(DPZ) (Component 2-T2AP2A-Component 1)
Purpose: SPELL Vav2(DH-PH-ZnF). Two components cloned into the same plasmid with T2A/P2A sequence. Component 2-T2A-P2A-Component 1
Depositing lab: Klaus Hahn. Depositing organization: University of North Carolina at Chapel Hill. Publication: Computational design of chemogenetic and optogenetic split proteins. Dagliyan O, Krokhotin A, Ozkan-Dagliyan I, Deiters A, Der CJ, Hahn KM, Dokholyan NV. Nat Commun. 2018 Oct 2;9(1):4042. doi: 10.1038/s41467-018-06531-4. PubMed 30279442.
Backbone
  Vector backbone: pBabe-tetoff-puro
  Backbone size w/o insert (bp): 6000
  Total vector size (bp): 8157
  Vector type: Mammalian Expression, Retroviral
  Selectable markers: Puromycin
Growth in bacteria
  Bacterial resistance: Ampicillin, 100 μg/mL
  Growth temperature: 37°C
  Growth strain: NEB Stable
  Copy number: High Copy
Gene/Insert
  Gene/Insert name: FRB, Vav2(C-lobe), iFKBP, Vav2(N-lobe), mCherry
  Species: M. musculus (mouse)
Terms and licenses: Academic/Nonprofit Terms; Industry Terms: Not Available to Industry
Depositor comments: The plasmid contains the Component2 - T2A P2A - Component1 fragment insert in a different backbone. Please refer to Addgene NGS result for full backbone sequence.
How to cite: SPELL-pBabe-Vav2(DPZ) (Component 2-T2AP2A-Component 1) was a gift from Klaus Hahn (Addgene plasmid # 170488 ; http://n2t.net/addgene:170488 ; RRID:Addgene_170488)
