[The description below was written by a language model from this plasmid's Addgene catalogue record and pLannotate feature annotations shown in this document.]
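Description:
SPELL-pBabe-Vav2(DPZ) (Component 2-T2AP2A-Component 1) is catalogued as a mammalian retroviral expression plasmid on a pBabe-tetoff-puro backbone with puromycin selection. However, the depositor notes that the insert actually sits in a different backbone, and the sequenced record bears this out. It is 7,686 nt rather than the listed 8,157 bp, and its annotation shows no LTRs, packaging signal, tet-responsive elements or puromycin marker. Instead, the features resemble a multi-host expression vector. A CMV enhancer/promoter with a chimeric β-actin/β-globin intron is followed by a T7 promoter with lac operator and a baculovirus p10 promoter. Downstream lie a rabbit β-globin poly(A) signal and a T7 terminator. Baculovirus recombination regions (ORF1629 and lef2/ORF603) flank the cassette, and a loxP site is also present. Propagation in E. coli relies on a high-copy ColE1/pUC-type origin and ampicillin resistance.

The payload encodes both halves of a chemogenetically controlled split version of the mouse Vav2 DH-PH-ZnF fragment, a Rho-family guanine nucleotide exchange factor. Component 2 is FRB (annotated as the T2098L variant) fused to one Vav2 fragment, the C-lobe according to the catalogue. Component 1 comprises mCherry, the other Vav2 fragment (N-lobe) and an FKBP-derived domain (iFKBP), ending in a 6xHis tag. A partial FLAG-tag match lies between the two. The T2A/P2A self-cleaving peptides named in the record are not annotated in the table, but they would occupy this junction and allow both parts to be produced from one transcript. Ligand-induced FRB–FKBP dimerisation is intended to reassemble the split protein and restore its activity, while mCherry reports expression.
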