Features (pLannotate 1.2.2; 23 found; start..end, strand, type, name):
     32..231     +  promoter       CMV promoter: human cytomegalovirus (CMV) immediate early promoter
    383..513     +  intron         chimeric intron (fragment): chimera between introns from chicken β-actin and rabbit β-globin
    582..600     +  promoter       T7 promoter: promoter for bacteriophage T7 RNA polymerase
    601..625     +  protein_bind   lac operator: The lac repressor binds to the lac operator to inhibit transcription in E. coli. This inhibition can be relieved by adding lactose or isopropyl-β-D-thiogalactopyranoside (IPTG). lac repressor encoded by lacI
    641..750     +  promoter       p10 promoter: baculovirus promoter for expression in insect cells
    828..1103    +  CDS            FRB*: T2098L mutant of FKBP-rapamycin binding domain of human FRAP binds synthetic ligands such as AP21967
   1119..1820    +  CDS            Vav2 (fragment): VAV2_MOUSE - Experimental evidence at protein level: Swiss-Prot protein existence level 1. Guanine nucleotide exchange factor for the Rho family of Ras- related GTPases. Plays an important role in angiogenesis. Its recruitment by phosphorylated EPHA2 is critical for EFNA1-induced RAC1 GTPase activation and vascular endothelial cell migration and assembly. From Mus musculus (Mouse).
   1947..1969    +  CDS            3xFLAG (fragment): three tandem FLAG® epitope tags
   1998..2705    +  CDS            mCherry: mCherry is a basic (constitutively fluorescent) red fluorescent protein published in 2004, derived from Discosoma sp.. It is reported to be a very rapidly-maturing monomer with low acid sensitivity.
   2691..3224    +  CDS            Vav2 (fragment): VAV2_MOUSE - Experimental evidence at protein level: Swiss-Prot protein existence level 1. Guanine nucleotide exchange factor for the Rho family of Ras- related GTPases. Plays an important role in angiogenesis. Its recruitment by phosphorylated EPHA2 is critical for EFNA1-induced RAC1 GTPase activation and vascular endothelial cell migration and assembly. From Mus musculus (Mouse).
   3248..3512    +  CDS            FKBP (fragment): human FK506-binding protein FKBP12
   3522..3539    +  CDS            6xHis: 6xHis affinity tag
   3554..3622    +  CDS            HBB (fragment): HBB_PONPY - Experimental evidence at transcript level: Swiss-Prot protein existence level 2. Involved in oxygen transport from the lung to the various peripheral tissues. From Pongo pygmaeus (Bornean orangutan).
   3697..3752    +  polyA_signal   β-globin poly(A) signal: rabbit β-globin polyadenylation signal (Gil and Proudfoot, 1987)
   3840..3887    +  terminator     T7 terminator: transcription terminator for bacteriophage T7 RNA polymerase
   3900..4605    +  misc_recomb    baculovirus recombination region (ORF1629): contains part of ORF1629
   4614..4647    +  protein_bind   loxP: Cre-mediated recombination occurs in the 8-bp core sequence (GCATACAT). Cre recombinase
   4815..5402    -  rep_origin     ori: high-copy-number ColE1/pMB1/pBR322/pUC origin of replication
   5415..6275    -  CDS            AmpR: β-lactamase; bla; confers resistance to ampicillin, carbenicillin, and related antibiotics
   6276..6327    -  promoter       AmpR promoter (fragment): bla
   6341..6376    +  CDS            lef2 (fragment): baculovirus late expression factor 2
   6518..7345    +  misc_recomb    baculovirus recombination region (lef2/ORF603): contains ORF603 and part of lef2
   7357..30      +  enhancer       CMV enhancer (fragment) (across the origin): human cytomegalovirus immediate early enhancer
>Addgene plasmid #170488 | SPELL-pBabe-Vav2(DPZ) (Component 2-T2AP2A-Component 1) | addgene full sequence | sequence record 338566 | Addgene NGS Result
ATCTACGTATTAGTCATCGCTATTACCATGCTGATGCGGTTTTGGCAGTACACCAATGGGCGTGGATAGC
GGTTTGACTCACGGGGATTTCCAAGTCTCCACCCCATTGACGTCAATGGGAGTTTGTTTTGGCACCAAAA
TCAACGGGACTTTCCAAAATGTCGTAATAACCCCGCCCCGTTGACGCAAATGGGCGGTAGGCGTGTACGG
TGGGAGGTCTATATAAGCAGACGTCGTTTAGTGAACCGTCAGATCACTAGATGCTTTATTGCGGTAGTTT
ATCACAGTTAAATTGCTAACGCCAGTCTCGAACTTAACGTGCAGAAGTTGGTCGTGAGGCACTGGGCAGG
TAAGTATCGGGCCCTTTGTGCGGGGGGAGCGGCTCGGGGCTGTCCGCGGGGGGACGGCTGCCTTCGGGGG
GGACGGGGCAGGGCGGGGTTCGGCTTCTGGCGTGTGACCGGCGGCTCTAGAGCCTCTGCTAACCATGTTC
ATGCCTTCTTCTTTTTCCTACAGCTCCTGGGCAACGTGCTGGTTATTGTGCTGTCTCATCATTTTGGCAA
AGAATTGGATCGGACCGAAATTAATACGACTCACTATAGGGGAATTGTGAGCGGATAACAATTCCCCGGA
GTTAATCCGGGACCTTTAATTCAACCCAACACAATATATTATAGTTAAATAAGAATTATTATCAAATCAT
TTGTATATTAATTAAAATACTATACTGTAAATTACATTTTATTTACAATCAAAGGAGATATACCATGGAG
CAGAAGCTGATCTCCGAGGAGGACCTGGGATCTGGATCCGAATTCATGGCTTCTAGAATCCTCTGGCATG
AGATGTGGCATGAAGGCCTGGAAGAGGCATCTCGTTTGTACTTTGGGGAAAGGAACGTGAAAGGCATGTT
TGAGGTGCTGGAGCCCTTGCATGCTATGATGGAACGGGGCCCCCAGACTCTGAAGGAAACATCCTTTAAT
CAGGCCTATGGTCGAGATTTAATGGAGGCCCAAGAGTGGTGCAGGAAGTACATGAAATCAGGGAATGTCA
AGGACCTCCTCCAAGCCTGGGACCTCTATTATCATGTGTTCCGACGAATCTCAGGTGGATCAGGTGGCGC
GGCCGCGCGACCAGAAAGACAACAGCTCAAAGAAGCCCTGGAAGCCATGCAGGACTTGGCCATGTACATC
AATGAAGTGAAGCGGGACAAGGAGACCTTGAAGAAGATTAGCGAGTTCCAGTGCTCCATAGAAAACCTGC
AAGTGAAGCTGGAGGAATTTGGGAGGCCAAAGATTGACGGGGAGCTTAAAGTCCGGTCCATAGTCAACCA
CACCAAGCAAGACAGGTACCTGTTCCTATTTGACAAGGTGGTCATCGTGTGCAAGAGGAAGGGCTACAGC
TATGAGCTGAAGGAGGTCATTGAGCTGCTCTTCCACAAGATGACCGATGACCCGATGCACAACAAGGACA
TCAAGAAGTGGTCCTATGGCTTCTACCTGATTCACCTCCAAGGAAAGCAAGGCTTTCAGTTCTTCTGCAA
GACGGAAGACATGAAGCGGAAGTGGATGGAGCAGTTCGAGATGGCCATGTCAAACATCAAGCCAGATAAG
GCCAATGCCAACCATCATAGCTTCCAGATGTACACATTCGACAAGACTACCAACTGCAAAGCCTGCAAGA
TGTTTCTCAGGGGTACCTTCTACCAGGGATACCTGTGTACCAGATGTGGCGTCGGGGCACACAAGGAATG
CCTGGAGGTGATCCCCCCCTGCAAGATGAGTTCACCTGCAGATGTGGATGCTCCTGGAGCAGGCAGTGGA
GAGGGCAGAGGAAGTCTGCTAACATGCGGTGACGTCGAGGAGAATCCTGGCCCAGGAAGCGGAGCTACTA
ACTTCAGCCTGCTGAAGCAGGCTGGAGACGTGGAGGAGAACCCTGGACCTACTAGTGACTATAAGGACGA
TGATGACAAAGGATCTGGATCCGAATTCGCCGCCACCATGGTGAGCAAGGGCGAGGAGGATAACATGGCC
ATCATCAAGGAGTTCATGCGCTTCAAGGTGCACATGGAGGGCTCCGTGAACGGCCACGAGTTCGAGATCG
AGGGCGAGGGCGAGGGCCGCCCCTACGAGGGCACCCAGACCGCCAAGCTGAAGGTGACCAAGGGTGGCCC
CCTGCCCTTCGCCTGGGACATCCTGTCCCCTCAGTTCATGTACGGCTCCAAGGCCTACGTGAAGCACCCC
GCCGACATCCCCGACTACTTGAAGCTGTCCTTCCCCGAGGGCTTCAAGTGGGAGCGCGTGATGAACTTCG
AGGACGGCGGCGTGGTGACCGTGACCCAGGACTCCTCCCTGCAGGACGGCGAGTTCATCTACAAGGTGAA
GCTGCGCGGCACCAACTTCCCCTCCGACGGCCCCGTAATGCAGAAGAAGACCATGGGCTGGGAGGCCTCC
TCCGAGCGGATGTACCCCGAGGACGGCGCCCTGAAGGGCGAGATCAAGCAGAGGCTGAAGCTGAAGGACG
GCGGCCACTACGACGCTGAGGTCAAGACCACCTACAAGGCCAAGAAGCCCGTGCAGCTGCCCGGCGCCTA
CAACGTCAACATCAAGTTGGACATCACCTCCCACAACGAGGACTACACCATCGTGGAACAGTACGAACGC
GCCGAGGGCCGCCACTCCACCGGCGGCATGGACGAGCTGTACAAGTCCGGAATCAAGGTGGAGGTGCAGC
AGCCCATGAAAATGGGCATGACTGAGGACGACAAGAGAAGCTGCTGCTTGTTAGAGATTCAGGAGACCGA
GGCCAAGTACTACCGCACCCTGGAGGACATTGAGAAGAACTACATGGGTCCCTTGCGGCTGGTGCTGAGC
CCGGCGGATATGGCTGCTGTCTTCATCAACCTGGAGGACCTCATCAAGGTGCATCACAGCTTTCTGCGAG
CCATCGATGTGTCCATGATGGCTGGTGGCAGTACCCTGGCTAAGGTCTTTCTGGAGTTTAAGGAAAGGCT
CCTGATCTATGGAGAGTACTGTAGCCACATGGAACACGCTCAGAGTACACTGAACCAGCTCCTCGCCAGC
CGAGAGGACTTCAGGCAGAAAGTGGAGGAGTGCACACTCAGGGTTCAGGATGGCAAGTTCAAGCTGCAAG
ACCTGCTGGTGGTGCCCATGCAACGGGTGCTGAAGTACCACCTGCTGCTCAAGGAGCTCCTGAGCCATTC
TGCAGGTGGATCAGGTGGCGCGGCCGCGACCTGCGTGGTGCACTACACCGGGATGCTTGAAGATGGAAAG
AAATTTGATTCCTCCCGGGACAGAAACAAGCCCTTTAAGTTTATGCTAGGCAAGCAGGAGGTGATCCGAG
GCTGGGAAGAAGGGGTTGCCCAGATGAGTGTGGGTCAGAGAGCCAAACTGACTATATCTCCAGATTATGC
CTATGGTGCCACTGGGCACCCAGGCATCATCCCACCACATGCCACTCTCGTCTTCGATGTGGAGCTTCTA
AAACTGGAATGACTCGAGCACCACCATCACCATCACCATCACTAAGTGATTAACCTCAGGTGCAGGCTGC
CTATCAGAAGGTGGTGGCTGGTGTGGCCAATGCCCTGGCTCACAAATACCACTGAGATCGATCTTTTTCC
CTCTGCCAAAAATTATGGGGACATCATGAAGCCCCTTGAGCATCTGACTTCTGGCTAATAAAGGAAATTT
ATTTTCATTGCAATAGTGTGTTGGAATTTTTTGTGTCTCTCACTCGGAAGGACATATGGGAGGGCAAATC
ATTTAAAACATCAGAATGAGTATTTGGTTTAGAGTTTGGCAACATATGCCCATATGTAACTAGCATAACC
CCTTGGGGCCTCTAAACGGGTCTTGAGGGGTTTTTTGCTGAAAGCATGCGGAGGAAATTCTCCTTGAAGT
TTCCCTGGTGTTCAAAGTAAAGGAGTTTGCACCAGACGCACCTCTGTTCACTGGTCCGGCGTATTAAAAC
ACGATACATTGTTATTAGTACATTTATTAAGCGCTAGATTCTGTGCGTTGTTGATTTACAGACAATTGTT
GTACGTATTTTAATAATTCATTAAATTTATAATCTTTAGGGTGGTATGTTAGAGCGAAAATCAAATGATT
TTCAGCGTCTTTATATCTGAATTTAAATATTAAATCCTCAATAGATTTGTAAAATAGGTTTCGATTAGTT
TCAAACAAGGGTTGTTTTTCCGAACCGATGGCTGGACTATCTAATGGATTTTCGCTCAACGCCACAAAAC
TTGCCAAATCTTGTAGCAGCAATCTAGCTTTGTCGATATTCGTTTGTGTTTTGTTTTGTAATAAAGGTTC
GACGTCGTTCAAAATATTATGCGCTTTTGTATTTCTTTCATCACTGTCGTTAGTGTACAATTGACTCGAC
GTAAACACGTTAAATAGAGCTTGGACATATTTAACATCGGGCGTGTTAGCTTTATTAGGCCGATTATCGT
CGTCGTCCCAACCCTCGTCGTTAGAAGTTGCTTCCGAAGACGATTTTGCCATAGCCACACGACGCCTATT
AATTGTGTCGGCTAACACGTCCGCGATCAAATTTGTAGTTGAGCTTTTTGGAATTGCGATCGCATAACTT
CGTATAGCATACATTATACGAAGTTATAAGCTCGGAACGCTGCGCTCGGTCGTTCGGCTGCGGCGAGCGG
TATCAGCTCACTCAAAGGCGGTAATACGGTTATCCACAGAATCAGGGGATAACGCAGGAAAGAACATGTG
AGCAAAAGGCCAGCAAAAGGCCAGGAACCGTAAAAAGGCCGCGTTGCTGGCGTTTTTCCATAGGCTCCGC
CCCCTGACGAGCATCACAAAAATCGACGCTCAAGTCAGAGGTGGCGAAACCCGACAGGACTATAAAGATA
CCAGGCGTTTCCCCCTGGAAGCTCCCTCGTGCGCTCTCCTGTTCCGACCCTGCCGCTTACCGGATACCTG
TCCGCCTTTCTCCCTTCGGGAAGCGTGGCGCTTTCTCATAGCTCACGCTGTAGGTATCTCAGTTCGGTGT
AGGTCGTTCGCTCCAAGCTGGGCTGTGTGCACGAACCCCCCGTTCAGCCCGACCGCTGCGCCTTATCCGG
TAACTATCGTCTTGAGTCCAACCCGGTAAGACACGACTTATCGCCACTGGCAGCAGCCACTGGTAACAGG
ATTAGCAGAGCGAGGTATGTAGGCGGTGCTACAGAGTTCTTGAAGTGGTGGCCTAACTACGGCTACACTA
GAAGAACAGTATTTGGTATCTGCGCTCTGCTGAAGCCAGTTACCTTCGGAAAAAGAGTTGGTAGCTCTTG
ATCCGGCAAACAAACCACCGCTGGTAGCGGTGGTTTTTTTGTTTGCAAGCAGCAGATTACGCGCAGAAAA
AAAGGATCTCAAGAAGATCCTTTGTTACCAATGCTTAATCAGTGAGGCACCTATCTCAGCGATCTGTCTA
TTTCGTTCATCCATAGTTGCCTGACTCCCCGTCGTGTAGATAACTACGATACGGGAGGGCTTACCATCTG
GCCCCAGTGCTGCAATGATACCGCGAGACCCACGCTCACCGGCTCCAGATTTATCAGCAATAAACCAGCC
AGCCGGAAGGGCCGAGCGCAGAAGTGGTCCTGCAACTTTATCCGCCTCCATCCAGTCTATTAATTGTTGC
CGGGAAGCTAGAGTAAGTAGTTCGCCAGTTAATAGTTTGCGCAACGTTGTTGCCATTGCTACAGGCATCG
TGGTGTCACGCTCGTCGTTTGGTATGGCTTCATTCAGCTCCGGTTCCCAACGATCAAGGCGAGTTACATG
ATCCCCCATGTTGTGCAAAAAAGCGGTTAGCTCCTTCGGTCCTCCGATCGTTGTCAGAAGTAAGTTGGCC
GCAGTGTTATCACTCATGGTTATGGCAGCACTGCATAATTCTCTTACTGTCATGCCATCCGTAAGATGCT
TTTCTGTGACTGGTGAGTACTCAACCAAGTCATTCTGAGAATAGTGTATGCGGCGACCGAGTTGCTCTTG
CCCGGCGTCAATACGGGATAATACCGCGCCACATAGCAGAACTTTAAAAGTGCTCATCATTGGAAAACGT
TCTTCGGGGCGAAAACTCTCAAGGATCTTACCGCTGTTGAGATCCAGTTCGATGTAACCCACTCGTGCAC
CCAACTGATCTTCAGCATCTTTTACTTTCACCAGCGTTTCTGGGTGAGCAAAAACAGGAAGGCAAAATGC
CGCAAAAAAGGGAATAAGGGCGACACGGAAATGTTGAATACTCATACTCTTCCTTTTTCAATATTATTGA
AGCATTTATCAGGGTTATTGTCTCATGTCCGCGCGTTTCCTGCATCTTTTAATCAAATCCCAAGATGTGT
ATAAACGCGCCGGTATGTACAGGAAGAGGTTTATACTAAACTGTTACATTGCAAACGTGGTTTCGTGTGC
CAAGTGTGAAAACCGATGTTTAATCAAGGCTCTGACGCATTTCTACAACCACGACTCCAAGTGTGTGGGT
GAAGTCATGCATCTTTTAATCAAATCCCAAGATGTGTATAAACCACCAAACTGCCAAAAAATGAAAACTG
TCGACAAGCTCTGTCCGTTTGCTGGCAACTGCAAGGGTCTCAATCCTATTTGTAATTATTGAATAATAAA
ACAATTATAAATGTCAAATTTGTTTTTTATTAACGATACAAACCAAACGCAACAAGAACATTTGTAGTAT
TATCTATAATTGAAAACGCGTAGTTATAATCGCTGAGGTAATATTTAAAATCATTTTCAAATGATTCACA
GTTAATTTGCGACAATATAATTTTATTTTCACATAAACTAGACGCCTTGTCGTCTTCTTCTTCGTATTCC
TTCTCTTTTTCATTTTTCTCTTCATAAAAATTAACATAGTTATTATCGTATCCATATATGTATCTATCGT
ATAGAGTAAATTTTTTGTTGTCATAAATATATATGTCTTTTTTAATGGGGTGTATAGTACCGCTGCGCAT
AGTTTTTCTGTAATTTACAACAGTGCTATTTTCTGGTAGTTCTTCGGAGTGTGTTGCTTTAATTATTAAA
TTTATATAATCAATGAATTTGGGATCGTCGGTTTTGTACAATATGTTGCCGGCATAGTACGCAGCTTCTT
CTAGTTCAATTACACCATTTTTTAGCAGCACCGGATTAACATAACTTTCCAAAATGTTGTACGAACCGTT
AAACAAAAACAGTTCACCTCCCTTTTCTATACTATTGTCTGCGAGCAGTTGTTTGTTGTTAAAAATAACA
GCCATTGTAATGAGACGCACAAACTAATATCACAAACTGGAAATGTCTATCAATATATAGTTGCTGATGG
CCGGCCTATTAATAGTAATCAATTACGGGGTCATTAGTTCATAGCCCATATATGGAGTTCCGCGTTACAT
AACTTACGGTAAATGGCCCGCCTGGCTGACCGCCCAACGACCCCCGCCCATTGACGTCAATAATGACGTA
TGTTCCCATAGTAACGCCAATAGGGACTTTCCATTGACGTCAATGGGTGGAGTATTTACGGTAAACTGCC
CACTTGGCAGTACATCAAGTGTATCATATGCCAAGTCCGCCCCCTATTGACGTCAATGACGGTAAATGGC
CCGCCTGGCATTATGCCCAGTACATGACCTTACGGGACTTTCCTACTTGGCAGTAC
